>Addgene plasmid #46526 | pGEX Txk-SH2 | depositor full sequence | sequence record 65772 | Full Sequence
ACGTTATCGACTGCACGGTGCACCAATGCTTCTGGCGTCAGGCAGCCATCGGAAGCTGTGGTATGGCTGT
GCAGGTCGTAAATCACTGCATAATTCGTGTCGCTCAAGGCGCACTCCCGTTCTGGATAATGTTTTTTGCG
CCGACATCATAACGGTTCTGGCAAATATTCTGAAATGAGCTGTTGACAATTAATCATCGGCTCGTATAAT
GTGTGGAATTGTGAGCGGATAACAATTTCACACAGGAAACAGTATTCATGTCCCCTATACTAGGTTATTG
GAAAATTAAGGGCCTTGTGCAACCCACTCGACTTCTTTTGGAATATCTTGAAGAAAAATATGAAGAGCAT
TTGTATGAGCGCGATGAAGGTGATAAATGGCGAAACAAAAAGTTTGAATTGGGTTTGGAGTTTCCCAATC
TTCCTTATTATATTGATGGTGATGTTAAATTAACACAGTCTATGGCCATCATACGTTATATAGCTGACAA
GCACAACATGTTGGGTGGTTGTCCAAAAGAGCGTGCAGAGATTTCAATGCTTGAAGGAGCGGTTTTGGAT
ATTAGATACGGTGTTTCGAGAATTGCATATAGTAAAGACTTTGAAACTCTCAAAGTTGATTTTCTTAGCA
AGCTACCTGAAATGCTGAAAATGTTCGAAGATCGTTTATGTCATAAAACATATTTAAATGGTGATCATGT
AACCCATCCTGACTTCATGTTGTATGACGCTCTTGATGTTGTTTTATACATGGACCCAATGTGCCTGGAT
GCGTTCCCAAAATTAGTTTGTTTTAAAAAACGTATTGAAGCTATCCCACAAATTGATAAGTACTTGAAAT
CCAGCAAGTATATAGCATGGCCTTTGCAGGGCTGGCAAGCCACGTTTGGTGGTGGCGACCATCCTCCAAA
ATCGGATCTGGAAGTTCTGTTCCAGGGGCCCCTGGGATCCACAGAAAACAGACTCGCCAACTTAGAAATC
TATGAATGGTACCACAAGAACATTACGAGAAACCAGACCGAACGCCTATTGAGGCAAGAGGCTAAAGAAG
GTGCCTTTATCGTGAGAGATTCGAGACACTTGGGGTCTTACACAATCTCTGTGTTTACAAGAGCTCGAAG
GCATACACAGTCTTCAATAAAACATTATCAGATAAAAAAGAATGACTCCGGACAGTGGTACATCACCGAA
AGACATCTCTTCCCCTCAGTCCCCGAGTTGATCCAGTATCACCAGTACAATGCAGCTGGTCTCATATCTC
GTCTCCGCTATCCCATTGGGCTCCTGGGCAGCTGTTTACCAGCCACATCTGGTGGAATTCTATGAGCGGC
CGCATCGTGACTGACTGACGATCTGCCTCGCGCGTTTCGGTGATGACGGTGAAAACCTCTGACACATGCA
GCTCCCGGAGACGGTCACAGCTTGTCTGTAAGCGGATGCCGGGAGCAGACAAGCCCGTCAGGGCGCGTCA
GCGGGTGTTGGCGGGTGTCGGGGCGCAGCCATGACCCAGTCACGTAGCGATAGCGGAGTGTATAATTCTT
GAAGACGAAAGGGCCTCGTGATACGCCTATTTTTATAGGTTAATGTCATGATAATAATGGTTTCTTAGAC
GTCAGGTGGCACTTTTCGGGGAAATGTGCGCGGAACCCCTATTTGTTTATTTTTCTAAATACATTCAAAT
ATGTATCCGCTCATGAGACAATAACCCTGATAAATGCTTCAATAATATTGAAAAAGGAAGAGTATGAGTA
TTCAACATTTCCGTGTCGCCCTTATTCCCTTTTTTGCGGCATTTTGCCTTCCTGTTTTTGCTCACCCAGA
AACGCTGGTGAAAGTAAAAGATGCTGAAGATCAGTTGGGTGCACGAGTGGGTTACATCGAACTGGATCTC
AACAGCGGTAAGATCCTTGAGAGTTTTCGCCCCGAAGAACGTTTTCCAATGATGAGCACTTTTAAAGTTC
TGCTATGTGGCGCGGTATTATCCCGTGTTGACGCCGGGCAAGAGCAACTCGGTCGCCGCATACACTATTC
TCAGAATGACTTGGTTGAGTACTCACCAGTCACAGAAAAGCATCTTACGGATGGCATGACAGTAAGAGAA
TTATGCAGTGCTGCCATAACCATGAGTGATAACACTGCGGCCAACTTACTTCTGACAACGATCGGAGGAC
CGAAGGAGCTAACCGCTTTTTTGCACAACATGGGGGATCATGTAACTCGCCTTGATCGTTGGGAACCGGA
GCTGAATGAAGCCATACCAAACGACGAGCGTGACACCACGATGCCTGCAGCAATGGCAACAACGTTGCGC
AAACTATTAACTGGCGAACTACTTACTCTAGCTTCCCGGCAACAATTAATAGACTGGATGGAGGCGGATA
AAGTTGCAGGACCACTTCTGCGCTCGGCCCTTCCGGCTGGCTGGTTTATTGCTGATAAATCTGGAGCCGG
TGAGCGTGGGTCTCGCGGTATCATTGCAGCACTGGGGCCAGATGGTAAGCCCTCCCGTATCGTAGTTATC
TACACGACGGGGAGTCAGGCAACTATGGATGAACGAAATAGACAGATCGCTGAGATAGGTGCCTCACTGA
TTAAGCATTGGTAACTGTCAGACCAAGTTTACTCATATATACTTTAGATTGATTTAAAACTTCATTTTTA
ATTTAAAAGGATCTAGGTGAAGATCCTTTTTGATAATCTCATGACCAAAATCCCTTAACGTGAGTTTTCG
TTCCACTGAGCGTCAGACCCCGTAGAAAAGATCAAAGGATCTTCTTGAGATCCTTTTTTTCTGCGCGTAA
TCTGCTGCTTGCAAACAAAAAAACCACCGCTACCAGCGGTGGTTTGTTTGCCGGATCAAGAGCTACCAAC
TCTTTTTCCGAAGGTAACTGGCTTCAGCAGAGCGCAGATACCAAATACTGTCCTTCTAGTGTAGCCGTAG
TTAGGCCACCACTTCAAGAACTCTGTAGCACCGCCTACATACCTCGCTCTGCTAATCCTGTTACCAGTGG
CTGCTGCCAGTGGCGATAAGTCGTGTCTTACCGGGTTGGACTCAAGACGATAGTTACCGGATAAGGCGCA
GCGGTCGGGCTGAACGGGGGGTTCGTGCACACAGCCCAGCTTGGAGCGAACGACCTACACCGAACTGAGA
TACCTACAGCGTGAGCTATGAGAAAGCGCCACGCTTCCCGAAGGGAGAAAGGCGGACAGGTATCCGGTAA
GCGGCAGGGTCGGAACAGGAGAGCGCACGAGGGAGCTTCCAGGGGGAAACGCCTGGTATCTTTATAGTCC
TGTCGGGTTTCGCCACCTCTGACTTGAGCGTCGATTTTTGTGATGCTCGTCAGGGGGGCGGAGCCTATGG
AAAAACGCCAGCAACGCGGCCTTTTTACGGTTCCTGGCCTTTTGCTGGCCTTTTGCTCACATGTTCTTTC
CTGCGTTATCCCCTGATTCTGTGGATAACCGTATTACCGCCTTTGAGTGAGCTGATACCGCTCGCCGCAG
CCGAACGACCGAGCGCAGCGAGTCAGTGAGCGAGGAAGCGGAAGAGCGCCTGATGCGGTATTTTCTCCTT
ACGCATCTGTGCGGTATTTCACACCGCATAAATTCCGACACCATCGAATGGTGCAAAACCTTTCGCGGTA
TGGCATGATAGCGCCCGGAAGAGAGTCAATTCAGGGTGGTGAATGTGAAACCAGTAACGTTATACGATGT
CGCAGAGTATGCCGGTGTCTCTTATCAGACCGTTTCCCGCGTGGTGAACCAGGCCAGCCACGTTTCTGCG
AAAACGCGGGAAAAAGTGGAAGCGGCGATGGCGGAGCTGAATTACATTCCCAACCGCGTGGCACAACAAC
TGGCGGGCAAACAGTCGTTGCTGATTGGCGTTGCCACCTCCAGTCTGGCCCTGCACGCGCCGTCGCAAAT
TGTCGCGGCGATTAAATCTCGCGCCGATCAACTGGGTGCCAGCGTGGTGGTGTCGATGGTAGAACGAAGC
GGCGTCGAAGCCTGTAAAGCGGCGGTGCACAATCTTCTCGCGCAACGCGTCAGTGGGCTGATCATTAACT
ATCCGCTGGATGACCAGGATGCCATTGCTGTGGAAGCTGCCTGCACTAATGTTCCGGCGTTATTTCTTGA
TGTCTCTGACCAGACACCCATCAACAGTATTATTTTCTCCCATGAAGACGGTACGCGACTGGGCGTGGAG
CATCTGGTCGCATTGGGTCACCAGCAAATCGCGCTGTTAGCGGGCCCATTAAGTTCTGTCTCGGCGCGTC
TGCGTCTGGCTGGCTGGCATAAATATCTCACTCGCAATCAAATTCAGCCGATAGCGGAACGGGAAGGCGA
CTGGAGTGCCATGTCCGGTTTTCAACAAACCATGCAAATGCTGAATGAGGGCATCGTTCCCACTGCGATG
CTGGTTGCCAACGATCAGATGGCGCTGGGCGCAATGCGCGCCATTACCGAGTCCGGGCTGCGCGTTGGTG
CGGATATCTCGGTAGTGGGATACGACGATACCGAAGACAGCTCATGTTATATCCCGCCGTCAACCACCAT
CAAACAGGATTTTCGCCTGCTGGGGCAAACCAGCGTGGACCGCTTGCTGCAACTCTCTCAGGGCCAGGCG
GTGAAGGGCAATCAGCTGTTGCCCGTCTCACTGGTGAAAAGAAAAACCACCCTGGCGCCCAATACGCAAA
CCGCCTCTCCCCGCGCGTTGGCCGATTCATTAATGCAGCTGGCACGACAGGTTTCCCGACTGGAAAGCGG
GCAGTGAGCGCAACGCAATTAATGTGAGTTAGCTCACTCATTAGGCACCCCAGGCTTTACACTTTATGCT
TCCGGCTCGTATGTTGTGTGGAATTGTGAGCGGATAACAATTTCACACAGGAAACAGCTATGACCATGAT
TACGGATTCACTGGCCGTCGTTTTACAACGTCGTGACTGGGAAAACCCTGGCGTTACCCAACTTAATCGC
CTTGCAGCACATCCCCCTTTCGCCAGCTGGCGTAATAGCGAAGAGGCCCGCACCGATCGCCCTTCCCAAC
AGTTGCGCAGCCTGAATGGCGAATGGCGCTTTGCCTGGTTTCCGGCACCAGAAGCGGTGCCGGAAAGCTG
GCTGGAGTGCGATCTTCCTGAGGCCGATACTGTCGTCGTCCCCTCAAACTGGCAGATGCACGGTTACGAT
GCGCCCATCTACACCAACGTAACCTATCCCATTACGGTCAATCCGCCGTTTGTTCCCACGGAGAATCCGA
CGGGTTGTTACTCGCTCACATTTAATGTTGATGAAAGCTGGCTACAGGAAGGCCAGACGCGAATTATTTT
TGATGGCGTTGGAATT
Features (pLannotate 1.2.2; 17 found; start..end, strand, type, name):
      6..107     -  CDS            yciV (fragment): RNAAM_ECOLI - Also known as trpH From Escherichia coli (strain K12).
    183..211     +  promoter       tac promoter: strong E. coli promoter; hybrid between the trp and lac UV5 promoters
    219..235     +  protein_bind   lac operator: The lac repressor binds to the lac operator to inhibit transcription in E. coli. This inhibition can be relieved by adding lactose or isopropyl-β-D-thiogalactopyranoside (IPTG). lac repressor encoded by lacI
    258..911     +  CDS            GST26_SCHJA: Experimental evidence at protein level: Swiss-Prot protein existence level 1. GST isoenzymes appear to play a central role in the parasite detoxification system. Other functions are also suspected including a role in increasing the solubility of haematin in the parasite gut. From Schistosoma japonicum (Blood fluke).
    951..1313    +  CDS            Txk (fragment): TXK_MOUSE - Also known as Rlk. Experimental evidence at protein level: Swiss-Prot protein existence level 1. Non-receptor tyrosine kinase that plays a redundant role with ITK in regulation of the adaptive immune response. Regulates the development, function and differentiation of conventional T-cells and nonconventional NKT-cells. When antigen presenting cells (APC) activate T-cell receptor (TCR), a series of phosphorylation leads to the recruitment of TXK to the cell membrane, where it is phosphorylated at Tyr-420. Phosphorylation leads to TXK full activation. Contributes also to signaling fr
   1353..1392    +  CDS            rop (fragment): Rop protein, which maintains plasmids at low copy number; rop
   1494..1534    +  misc_feature   bom (fragment): basis of mobility region from pBR322
   1639..1743    +  promoter       AmpR promoter: bla
   1744..2604    +  CDS            AmpR: β-lactamase; bla; confers resistance to ampicillin, carbenicillin, and related antibiotics
   2775..3363    +  rep_origin     ori: high-copy-number ColE1/pMB1/pBR322/pUC origin of replication
   3549..3600    -  misc_feature   bom (fragment): basis of mobility region from pBR322
   3607..3684    +  promoter       lacIq promoter: lacI (mutant); In the lacIq allele, a single base change in the promoter boosts expression of the lacI gene about 10-fold.
   3685..4767    +  CDS            lacI: lac repressor; lacI; The lac repressor binds to the lac operator to inhibit transcription in E. coli. This inhibition can be relieved by adding lactose or isopropyl-β-D-thiogalactopyranoside (IPTG).
   4780..4801    +  protein_bind   CAP binding site: CAP binding activates transcription in the presence of cAMP. E. coli catabolite activator protein
   4816..4846    +  promoter       lac promoter: promoter for the E. coli lac operon
   4854..4870    +  protein_bind   lac operator: The lac repressor binds to the lac operator to inhibit transcription in E. coli. This inhibition can be relieved by adding lactose or isopropyl-β-D-thiogalactopyranoside (IPTG). lac repressor encoded by lacI
   4890..5063    +  CDS            lacZα: LacZα fragment of β-galactosidase; lacZ fragment
