[The description below was written by a language model from this plasmid's Addgene catalogue record and pLannotate feature annotations shown in this document.]
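Description:
pGEX Txk-SH2 is a bacterial expression plasmid built on the pGEX6P1 backbone for producing the SH2 domain of mouse Txk (also known as Rlk), a non-receptor tyrosine kinase involved in T-cell receptor signaling, as a glutathione S-transferase fusion protein in E. coli. The insert of roughly 376 bp encodes amino acids 138-258 of Txk and was placed between the BamHI and EcoRI sites, both of which are retained. It sits in frame downstream of the Schistosoma japonicum GST coding sequence and a PreScission protease recognition site. The fusion can therefore be captured on glutathione affinity media, and the GST moiety can be cleaved off if desired. The depositor gives the fusion protein's molecular weight as about 38.5 kDa.

Expression is driven by the tac promoter, a strong trp/lac hybrid, followed by a lac operator. The plasmid also carries lacI under the lacIq promoter, so it supplies enough repressor to keep transcription off until it is induced with IPTG. The plasmid is maintained through a ColE1/pBR322-type origin and selected with ampicillin via the β-lactamase gene. The catalogue lists it as low copy, whereas the automated annotation labels the origin generically as high copy and detects only a small fragment of rop. Other annotated elements, including bom fragments, a lac promoter/operator with lacZα and a short yciV fragment, are backbone remnants with no evident role in expression.

The associated publication concerns high-throughput phosphotyrosine profiling using SH2 domains. This suggests the purified GST-SH2 protein is intended as a binding probe for tyrosine-phosphorylated proteins.
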