Addgene plasmid #46526: pGEX Txk-SH2
Depositing lab: Bruce Mayer. Depositing organization: University of Connecticut Health Center. Publication: High-throughput phosphotyrosine profiling using SH2 domains. Machida K, Thompson CM, Dierck K, Jablonowski K, Karkkainen S, Liu B, Zhang H, Nash PD, Newman DK, Nollau P, Pawson T, Renkema GH, Saksela K, Schiller MR, Shin DG, Mayer BJ. Mol Cell. 2007 Jun 22;26(6):899-915. 10.1016/j.molcel.2007.05.031 PubMed 17588523.
Backbone
  Vector backbone: pGEX6P1
  Backbone manufacturer: GE Healthcare Biosciences
  Backbone size w/o insert (bp): 4900
  Vector type: Bacterial Expression
Growth in bacteria
  Bacterial resistance: Ampicillin, 100 μg/mL
  Growth temperature: 37°C
  Growth strain: DH5alpha
  Copy number: Low Copy
Gene/Insert
  Gene/Insert name: Txk (alt names: Txk; Rlk; Btkl; PTK4; A130089B16Rik; Txk)
  Species: M. musculus (mouse)
  Insert size (bp): 376
  Mutation: contains amino acids 138-258
  Entrez Gene: Txk (a.k.a. Rlk, Btkl, PTK4, A130089B16Rik)
  Promoter: Tac
  Tag / fusion protein: GST (N terminal on backbone); PreScission (N terminal on backbone)
  Cloning method: Restriction Enzyme; 5′ cloning site BamHI (not destroyed); 3′ cloning site EcoRI (not destroyed)
  Sequencing primers: 5′ pGEX-5; 3′ pGEX-3
Terms and licenses: Academic/Nonprofit Terms; Industry Terms: Not Available to Industry
Depositor comments: The molecular weight of the GST fusion protein is approximately 38.5 kDa
How to cite: pGEX Txk-SH2 was a gift from Bruce Mayer (Addgene plasmid # 46526 ; http://n2t.net/addgene:46526 ; RRID:Addgene_46526)
