>Addgene plasmid #46526 | pGEX Txk-SH2 | depositor partial sequence | sequence record 65773 | Insert sequence
GGATCCACAGAAAACAGACTCGCCAACTTAGAAATCTATGAATGGTACCACAAGAACATTACGAGAAACC
AGACCGAACGCCTATTGAGGCAAGAGGCTAAAGAAGGTGCCTTTATCGTGAGAGATTCGAGACACTTGGG
GTCTTACACAATCTCTGTGTTTACAAGAGCTCGAAGGCATACACAGTCTTCAATAAAACATTATCAGATA
AAAAAGAATGACTCCGGACAGTGGTACATCACCGAAAGACATCTCTTCCCCTCAGTCCCCGAGTTGATCC
AGTATCACCAGTACAATGCAGCTGGTCTCATATCTCGTCTCCGCTATCCCATTGGGCTCCTGGGCAGCTG
TTTACCAGCCACATCTGGTGGAATTC
