>Addgene plasmid #46526 | pGEX Txk-SH2 | addgene partial sequence | sequence record 66757 | pGEX5
TCTGTTCCNGGGGCCCCTGGGATCCACAGAAAACAGACTCGCCAACTTAGAAATCTATGAATGGTACCAC
AAGAACATTACGAGAAACCAGACCGAACGCCTATTGAGGCAAGAGGCTAAAGAAGGTGCCTTTATCGTGA
GAGATTCGAGACACTTGGGGTCTTACACAATCTCTGTGTTTACAAGAGCTCGAAGGCATACACAGTCTTC
AATAAAACATTATCAGATAAAAAAGAATGACTCCGGACAGTGGTACATCACCGAAAGACATCTCTTCCCC
TCAGTCCCCGAGTTGATCCAGTATCACCAGTACAATGCAGCTGGTCTCATATCTCGTCTCCGCTATCCCA
TTGGGCTCCTGGGCAGCTGTTTACCAGCCACATCTGGTGGAATTCTATGAGCGGCCGCATCGTGACTGAC
TGACGATCTGCCTCGCGCGTTTCGGTGATGACGGTGAAAACCTCTGACACATGCAGCTCCCGGAGACGGT
CACAGCTTGTCTGTAAGCGGATGCCGGGAGCAGACAAGCCCGTCAGGGCGCGTCAGCGGGTGTTGGCGGG
TGTCGGGGCGCAGCCATGACCCAGTCACGTAGCGATAGCGGAGTGTATAATTCTTGAAGACGAAAGGGCC
TCGTGATACGCCTATTTTTATAGGTTAATGTCATGATAATAATGGTTTCTTAGACGTCAGGTGGCACTTT
TCGGGGAAATGTGCGCGGAACCCCTATTTGTTTATTTTTCTAAATACATTCAAATATGTATCCGCTCATG
AGACAATAACCCTGATAAATGCTTCAA
